>Addgene plasmid #118163 | Lenti-(BB)-hPGK-KRAB-dCas9-P2A-BlastR EGFP-guide2 | addgene full sequence | sequence record 240400 | Addgene NGS Result
GTTTTAGAGCTAGAAATAGCAAGTTAAAATAAGGCTAGTCCGTTATCAACTTGAAAAAGTGGCACCGAGT
CGGTGCTTTTTTGAATTCGCTAGCTAGGTCTTGAAAGGGGTTGGGGTTGCGCCTTTTCCAAGGCAGCCCT
GGGTTTGCGCAGGGACGCGGCTGCTCTGGGCGTGGTTCCGGGAAACGCAGCGGCGCCGACCCTGGGTCTC
GCACATTCTTCACGTCCGTTCGCAGCGTCACCCGGATCTTCGCCGCTACCCTTGTGGGCCCCCCGGCGAC
GCTTCCTGCTCCGCCCCTAAGTCGGGAAGGTTCCTTGCGGTTCGCGGCGTGCCGGACGTGACAAACGGAA
GCCGCACGTCTCACTAGTACCCTCGCAGACGGACAGCGCCAGGGAGCAATGGCAGCGCGCCGACCGCGAT
GGGCTGTGGCCAATAGCGGCTGCTCAGCAGGGCGCGCCGAGAGCAGCGGCCGGGAAGGGGCGGTGCGGGA
GGCGGGGTGTGGGGCGGTAGTGTGGGCCCTGTTCCTGCCCGCGCGGTGTTCCGCATTCTGCAAGCCTCCG
GAGCGCACGTCGGCAGTCGGCTCCCTCGTTGACCGAATCACCGACCTCTCTCCCCAGGACCGGTGATCCG
CCACCATGGATGCTAAGTCACTAACTGCCTGGTCCCGGACACTGGTGACCTTCAAGGATGTATTTGTGGA
CTTCACCAGGGAGGAGTGGAAGCTGCTGGACACTGCTCAGCAGATCGTGTACAGAAATGTGATGCTGGAG
AACTATAAGAACCTGGTTTCCTTGGGTTATCAGCTTACTAAGCCAGATGTGATCCTCCGGTTGGAGAAGG
GAGAAGAGCCCGGCGGTTCCGGCGGAGGGTCGATGGACAAGAAGTACAGCATCGGCCTGGCCATCGGCAC
CAACTCTGTCGGCTGGGCCGTGATCACCGACGAGTACAAGGTGCCCAGCAAGAAATTCAAGGTGCTGGGC
AACACCGACCGGCACAGCATCAAGAAGAACCTGATCGGCGCCCTGCTGTTCGACAGCGGAGAAACAGCCG
AGGCCACCCGGCTGAAGAGAACCGCCAGAAGAAGATACACCAGACGGAAGAACCGGATCTGCTATCTGCA
AGAGATCTTCAGCAACGAGATGGCCAAGGTGGACGACAGCTTCTTCCACAGACTGGAAGAGTCCTTCCTG
GTGGAAGAGGATAAGAAGCACGAGCGGCACCCCATCTTCGGCAACATCGTGGACGAGGTGGCCTACCACG
AGAAGTACCCCACCATCTACCACCTGAGAAAGAAACTGGTGGACAGCACCGACAAGGCCGACCTGCGGCT
GATCTATCTGGCCCTGGCCCACATGATCAAGTTCCGGGGCCACTTCCTGATCGAGGGCGACCTGAACCCC
GACAACAGCGACGTGGACAAGCTGTTCATCCAGCTGGTGCAGACCTACAACCAGCTGTTCGAGGAAAACC
CCATCAACGCCAGCGGCGTGGACGCCAAGGCCATCCTGTCTGCCAGACTGAGCAAGAGCAGACGGCTGGA
AAATCTGATCGCCCAGCTGCCCGGCGAGAAGAAGAATGGCCTGTTCGGCAACCTGATTGCCCTGAGCCTG
GGCCTGACCCCCAACTTCAAGAGCAACTTCGACCTGGCCGAGGATGCCAAACTGCAGCTGAGCAAGGACA
CCTACGACGACGACCTGGACAACCTGCTGGCCCAGATCGGCGACCAGTACGCCGACCTGTTTCTGGCCGC
CAAGAACCTGTCCGACGCCATCCTGCTGAGCGACATCCTGAGAGTGAACACCGAGATCACCAAGGCCCCC
CTGAGCGCCTCTATGATCAAGAGATACGACGAGCACCACCAGGACCTGACCCTGCTGAAAGCTCTCGTGC
GGCAGCAGCTGCCTGAGAAGTACAAAGAGATTTTCTTCGACCAGAGCAAGAACGGCTACGCCGGCTACAT
CGATGGCGGAGCCAGCCAGGAAGAGTTCTACAAGTTCATCAAGCCCATCCTGGAAAAGATGGACGGCACC
GAGGAACTGCTCGTGAAGCTGAACAGAGAGGACCTGCTGCGGAAGCAGCGGACCTTCGACAACGGCAGCA
TCCCCCACCAGATCCACCTGGGAGAGCTGCACGCCATTCTGCGGCGGCAGGAAGATTTTTACCCATTCCT
GAAGGACAACCGGGAAAAGATCGAGAAGATCCTGACCTTCCGCATCCCCTACTACGTGGGCCCTCTGGCC
AGGGGAAACAGCAGATTCGCCTGGATGACCAGAAAGAGCGAGGAAACCATCACCCCCTGGAACTTCGAGG
AAGTGGTGGACAAGGGCGCCAGCGCCCAGAGCTTCATCGAGCGGATGACCAACTTCGATAAGAACCTGCC
CAACGAGAAGGTGCTGCCCAAGCACAGCCTGCTGTACGAGTACTTCACCGTGTACAACGAGCTGACCAAA
GTGAAATACGTGACCGAGGGAATGAGAAAGCCCGCCTTCCTGAGCGGCGAGCAGAAAAAAGCCATCGTGG
ACCTGCTGTTCAAGACCAACCGGAAAGTGACCGTGAAGCAGCTGAAAGAGGACTACTTCAAGAAAATCGA
GTGCTTCGACTCCGTGGAAATCTCCGGCGTGGAAGATCGGTTCAACGCCTCCCTGGGCACATACCACGAT
CTGCTGAAAATTATCAAGGACAAGGACTTCCTGGACAATGAGGAAAACGAGGACATTCTGGAAGATATCG
TGCTGACCCTGACACTGTTTGAGGACAGAGAGATGATCGAGGAACGGCTGAAAACCTATGCCCACCTGTT
CGACGACAAAGTGATGAAGCAGCTGAAGCGGCGGAGATACACCGGCTGGGGCAGGCTGAGCCGGAAGCTG
ATCAACGGCATCCGGGACAAGCAGTCCGGCAAGACAATCCTGGATTTCCTGAAGTCCGACGGCTTCGCCA
ACAGAAACTTCATGCAGCTGATCCACGACGACAGCCTGACCTTTAAAGAGGACATCCAGAAAGCCCAGGT
GTCCGGCCAGGGCGATAGCCTGCACGAGCACATTGCCAATCTGGCCGGCAGCCCCGCCATTAAGAAGGGC
ATCCTGCAGACAGTGAAGGTGGTGGACGAGCTCGTGAAAGTGATGGGCCGGCACAAGCCCGAGAACATCG
TGATCGAAATGGCCAGAGAGAACCAGACCACCCAGAAGGGACAGAAGAACAGCCGCGAGAGAATGAAGCG
GATCGAAGAGGGCATCAAAGAGCTGGGCAGCCAGATCCTGAAAGAACACCCCGTGGAAAACACCCAGCTG
CAGAACGAGAAGCTGTACCTGTACTACCTGCAGAATGGGCGGGATATGTACGTGGACCAGGAACTGGACA
TCAACCGGCTGTCCGACTACGATGTGGACGCTATCGTGCCTCAGAGCTTTCTGAAGGACGACTCCATCGA
TAACAAAGTGCTGACTCGGAGCGACAAGAACCGGGGCAAGAGCGACAACGTGCCCTCCGAAGAGGTCGTG
AAGAAGATGAAGAACTACTGGCGCCAGCTGCTGAATGCCAAGCTGATTACCCAGAGGAAGTTCGACAATC
TGACCAAGGCCGAGAGAGGCGGCCTGAGCGAACTGGATAAGGCCGGCTTCATCAAGAGACAGCTGGTGGA
AACCCGGCAGATCACAAAGCACGTGGCACAGATCCTGGACTCCCGGATGAACACTAAGTACGACGAGAAC
GACAAACTGATCCGGGAAGTGAAAGTGATCACCCTGAAGTCCAAGCTGGTGTCCGATTTCCGGAAGGATT
TCCAGTTTTACAAAGTGCGCGAGATCAACAACTACCACCACGCCCACGACGCCTACCTGAACGCCGTCGT
GGGAACCGCCCTGATCAAAAAGTACCCTAAGCTGGAAAGCGAGTTCGTGTACGGCGACTACAAGGTGTAC
GACGTGCGGAAGATGATCGCCAAGAGCGAGCAGGAAATCGGCAAGGCTACCGCCAAGTACTTCTTCTACA
GCAACATCATGAACTTTTTCAAGACCGAGATTACCCTGGCCAACGGCGAGATCCGGAAGCGGCCTCTGAT
CGAGACAAACGGCGAAACAGGCGAGATCGTGTGGGATAAGGGCCGGGACTTTGCCACCGTGCGGAAAGTG
CTGTCTATGCCCCAAGTGAATATCGTGAAAAAGACCGAGGTGCAGACAGGCGGCTTCAGCAAAGAGTCTA
TCCTGCCCAAGAGGAACAGCGACAAGCTGATCGCCAGAAAGAAGGACTGGGACCCTAAGAAGTACGGCGG
CTTCGACAGCCCCACCGTGGCCTATTCTGTGCTGGTGGTGGCCAAAGTGGAAAAGGGCAAGTCCAAGAAA
CTGAAGAGTGTGAAAGAGCTGCTGGGGATCACCATCATGGAAAGAAGCAGCTTCGAGAAGAATCCCATCG
ACTTTCTGGAAGCCAAGGGCTACAAAGAAGTGAAAAAGGACCTGATCATCAAGCTGCCTAAGTACTCCCT
GTTCGAGCTGGAAAACGGCCGGAAGAGAATGCTGGCCTCTGCCGGCGAACTGCAGAAGGGAAACGAACTG
GCCCTGCCCTCCAAATATGTGAACTTCCTGTACCTGGCCAGCCACTATGAGAAGCTGAAGGGCTCCCCCG
AGGATAATGAGCAGAAACAGCTGTTTGTGGAACAGCACAAACACTACCTGGACGAGATCATCGAGCAGAT
CAGCGAGTTCTCCAAGAGAGTGATCCTGGCCGACGCTAATCTGGACAAGGTGCTGAGCGCCTACAACAAG
CACAGAGACAAGCCTATCAGAGAGCAGGCCGAGAATATCATCCACCTGTTTACCCTGACCAGTCTGGGAG
CCCCTGCCGCCTTCAAGTACTTTGACACCACCATCGACCGGAAGAGGTACACCAGCACCAAAGAGGTGCT
GGACGCCACCCTGATCCACCAGAGCATCACCGGCCTGTACGAGACACGGATCGACCTGTCTCAGCTGGGA
GGCGACGCCTATCCCTATGACGTGCCCGATTATGCCAGCCTGGGCAGCGGCTCCCCCAAGAAAAAACGCA
AGGTGGAAGATCCTAAGAAAAAGCGGAAAGTGGACGGCATTGGTAGTGGGAGCAACGGCAGCAGCGGGGA
TCCGGCCGCAACAAACTTCTCTCTGCTGAAACAAGCCGGAGATGTCGAAGAGAATCCTGGACCGATGGCC
AAGCCTTTGTCTCAAGAAGAATCCACCCTCATTGAAAGAGCAACGGCTACAATCAACAGCATCCCCATCT
CTGAAGACTACAGCGTCGCCAGCGCAGCTCTCTCTAGCGACGGCCGCATCTTCACTGGTGTCAATGTATA
TCATTTTACTGGGGGACCTTGTGCAGAACTCGTGGTGCTGGGCACTGCTGCTGCTGCGGCAGCTGGCAAC
CTGACTTGTATCGTCGCGATCGGAAATGAGAACAGGGGCATCTTGAGCCCCTGCGGACGGTGCCGACAGG
TGCTTCTCGATCTGCATCCTGGGATCAAAGCCATAGTGAAGGACAGTGATGGACAGCCGACGGCAGTTGG
GATTCGTGAATTGCTGCCCTCTGGTTATGTGTGGGAGGGCTAAGAATTCGATATCAAGCTTATCGGTAAT
CAACCTCTGGATTACAAAATTTGTGAAAGATTGACTGGTATTCTTAACTATGTTGCTCCTTTTACGCTAT
GTGGATACGCTGCTTTAATGCCTTTGTATCATGCTATTGCTTCCCGTATGGCTTTCATTTTCTCCTCCTT
GTATAAATCCTGGTTGCTGTCTCTTTATGAGGAGTTGTGGCCCGTTGTCAGGCAACGTGGCGTGGTGTGC
ACTGTGTTTGCTGACGCAACCCCCACTGGTTGGGGCATTGCCACCACCTGTCAGCTCCTTTCCGGGACTT
TCGCTTTCCCCCTCCCTATTGCCACGGCGGAACTCATCGCCGCCTGCCTTGCCCGCTGCTGGACAGGGGC
TCGGCTGTTGGGCACTGACAATTCCGTGGTGTTGTCGGGGAAATCATCGTCCTTTCCTTGGCTGCTCGCC
TGTGTTGCCACCTGGATTCTGCGCGGGACGTCCTTCTGCTACGTCCCTTCGGCCCTCAATCCAGCGGACC
TTCCTTCCCGCGGCCTGCTGCCGGCTCTGCGGCCTCTTCCGCGTCTTCGCCTTCGCCCTCAGACGAGTCG
GATCTCCCTTTGGGCCGCCTCCCCGCGTCGACTTTAAGACCAATGACTTACAAGGCAGCTGTAGATCTTA
GCCACTTTTTAAAAGAAAAGGGGGGACTGGAAGGGCTAATTCACTCCCAACGAAGACAAGATCTGCTTTT
TGCTTGTACTGGGTCTCTCTGGTTAGACCAGATCTGAGCCTGGGAGCTCTCTGGCTAACTAGGGAACCCA
CTGCTTAAGCCTCAATAAAGCTTGCCTTGAGTGCTTCAAGTAGTGTGTGCCCGTCTGTTGTGTGACTCTG
GTAACTAGAGATCCCTCAGACCCTTTTAGTCAGTGTGGAAAATCTCTAGCAGGGCCCGTTTAAACCCGCT
GATCAGCCTCGACTGTGCCTTCTAGTTGCCAGCCATCTGTTGTTTGCCCCTCCCCCGTGCCTTCCTTGAC
CCTGGAAGGTGCCACTCCCACTGTCCTTTCCTAATAAAATGAGGAAATTGCATCGCATTGTCTGAGTAGG
TGTCATTCTATTCTGGGGGGTGGGGTGGGGCAGGACAGCAAGGGGGAGGATTGGGAAGACAATAGCAGGC
ATGCTGGGGATGCGGTGGGCTCTATGGCTTCTGAGGCGGAAAGAACCAGCTGGGGCTCTAGGGGGTATCC
CC
[124 nt withheld, positions 6793-6916]
C
[91 nt withheld, positions 6918-7008]
A
[49 nt withheld, positions 7010-7058]
CCTTTGACGTTGGAGTCCACGTTCTTT
[37 nt withheld, positions 7086-7122]
ACCCTATCTCGGTCTATTCTTTTGATTTATAAGGGATTTTGCCGATTTCGGCCTATTGGTTAAAAAATGA
GCTGATTTAACAAAAATTTAACGCGAATTAATTCTGTGGAATGTGTGTCAGTTAGGGTGTGGAAAGTCCC
CAGGCTCCCCAGCAGGCAGAAGTATGCAAAGCATGCATCTCAATTAGTCAGCAACCAGGTGTGGAAAGTC
CCCAGGCTCCCCAGCAGGCAGAAGTATGCAAAGCATGCATCTCAATTAGTCAGCAACCATAGTCCCGCCC
CTAACTCCGCCCATCCCGCCCCTAACTCCGCCCAGTTCCGCCCATTCTCCGCCCCATGGCTGACTAATTT
TTTTTATTTATGCAGAGGCCGAGGCCGCCTCTGCCTCTGAGCTATTCCAGAAGTAGTGAGGAGGCTTTTT
TGGAGGCCTAGGCTTTTGCAAAAAGCTCCCGGGAGCTTGTATATCCATTTTCGGATCTGATCAGCACGTG
TTGACAATTAATCATCGGCATAGTATATCGGCATAGTATAATACGACAAGGTGAGGAACTAAACCATGGC
CAAGTTGACCAGTGCCGTTCCGGTGCTCACCGCGCGCGACGTCGCCGGAGCGGTCGAGTTCTGGACCGAC
CGGCTCGGGTTCTCCCGGGACTTCGTGGAGGACGACTTCGCCGGTGTGGTCCGGGACGACGTGACCCTGT
TCATCAGCGCGGTCCAGGACCAGGTGGTGCCGGACAACACCCTGGCCTGGGTGTGGGTGCGCGGCCTGGA
CGAGCTGTACGCCGAGTGGTCGGAGGTCGTGTCCACGAACTTCCGGGACGCCTCCGGGCCGGCCATGACC
GAGATCGGCGAGCAGCCGTGGGGGCGGGAGTTCGCCCTGCGCGACCCGGCCGGCAACTGCGTGCACTTCG
TGGCCGAGGAGCAGGACTGACACGTGCTACGAGATTTCGATTCCACCGCCGCCTTCTATGAAAGGTTGGG
CTTCGGAATCGTTTTCCGGGACGCCGGCTGGATGATCCTCCAGCGCGGGGATCTCATGCTGGAGTTCTTC
GCCCACCCCAACTTGTTTATTGCAGCTTATAATGGTTACAAATAAAGCAATAGCATCACAAATTTCACAA
ATAAAGCATTTTTTTCACTGCATTCTAGTTGTGGTTTGTCCAAACTCATCAATGTATCTTATCATGTCTG
TATACCGTCGACCTCTAGCTAGAGCTTGGCGTAATCATGGTCATAGCTGTTTCCTGTGTGAAATTGTTAT
CCGCTCACAATTCCACACAACATACGAGCCGGAAGCATAAAGTGTAAAGCCTGGGGTGCCTAATGAGTGA
GCTAACTCACATTAATTGCGTTGCGCTCACTGCCCGCTTTCCAGTCGGGAAACCTGTCGTGCCAGCTGCA
TTAATGAATCGGCCAACGCGCGGGGAGAGGCGGTTTGCGTATTGGGCGCTCTTCCGCTTCCTCGCTCACT
GACTCGCTGCGCTCGGTCGTTCGGCTGCGGCGAGCGGTATCAGCTCACTCAAAGGCGGTAATACGGTTAT
CCACAGAATCAGGGGATAACGCAGGAAAGAACATGTGAGCAAAAGGCCAGCAAAAGGCCAGGAACCGTAA
AAAGGCCGCGTTGCTGGCGTTTTTCCATAGGCTCCGCCCCCCTGACGAGCATCACAAAAATCGACGCTCA
AGTCAGAGGTGGCGAAACCCGACAGGACTATAAAGATACCAGGCGTTTCCCCCTGGAAGCTCCCTCGTGC
GCTCTCCTGTTCCGACCCTGCCGCTTACCGGATACCTGTCCGCCTTTCTCCCTTCGGGAAGCGTGGCGCT
TTCTCATAGCTCACGCTGTAGGTATCTCAGTTCGGTGTAGGTCGTTCGCTCCAAGCTGGGCTGTGTGCAC
GAACCCCCCGTTCAGCCCGACCGCTGCGCCTTATCCGGTAACTATCGTCTTGAGTCCAACCCGGTAAGAC
ACGACTTATCGCCACTGGCAGCAGCCACTGGTAACAGGATTAGCAGAGCGAGGTATGTAGGCGGTGCTAC
AGAGTTCTTGAAGTGGTGGCCTAACTACGGCTACACTAGAAGAACAGTATTTGGTATCTGCGCTCTGCTG
AAGCCAGTTACCTTCGGAAAAAGAGTTGGTAGCTCTTGATCCGGCAAACAAACCACCGCTGGTAGCGGTG
GTTTTTTTGTTTGCAAGCAGCAGATTACGCGCAGAAAAAAAGGATCTCAAGAAGATCCTTTGATCTTTTC
TACGGGGTCTGACGCTCAGTGGAACGAAAACTCACGTTAAGGGATTTTGGTCATGAGATTATCAAAAAGG
ATCTTCACCTAGATCCTTTTAAATTAAAAATGAAGTTTTAAATCAATCTAAAGTATATATGAGTAAACTT
GGTCTGACAGTTACCAATGCTTAATCAGTGAGGCACCTATCTCAGCGATCTGTCTATTTCGTTCATCCAT
AGTTGCCTGACTCCCCGTCGTGTAGATAACTACGATACGGGAGGGCTTACCATCTGGCCCCAGTGCTGCA
ATGATACCGCGAGACCCACGCTCACCGGCTCCAGATTTATCAGCAATAAACCAGCCAGCCGGAAGGGCCG
AGCGCAGAAGTGGTCCTGCAACTTTATCCGCCTCCATCCAGTCTATTAATTGTTGCCGGGAAGCTAGAGT
AAGTAGTTCGCCAGTTAATAGTTTGCGCAACGTTGTTGCCATTGCTACAGGCATCGTGGTGTCACGCTCG
TCGTTTGGTATGGCTTCATTCAGCTCCGGTTCCCAACGATCAAGGCGAGTTACATGATCCCCCATGTTGT
GCAAAAAAGCGGTTAGCTCCTTCGGTCCTCCGATCGTTGTCAGAAGTAAGTTGGCCGCAGTGTTATCACT
CATGGTTATGGCAGCACTGCATAATTCTCTTACTGTCATGCCATCCGTAAGATGCTTTTCTGTGACTGGT
GAGTACTCAACCAAGTCATTCTGAGAATAGTGTATGCGGCGACCGAGTTGCTCTTGCCCGGCGTCAATAC
GGGATAATACCGCGCCACATAGCAGAACTTTAAAAGTGCTCATCATTGGAAAACGTTCTTCGGGGCGAAA
ACTCTCAAGGATCTTACCGCTGTTGAGATCCAGTTCGATGTAACCCACTCGTGCACCCAACTGATCTTCA
GCATCTTTTACTTTCACCAGCGTTTCTGGGTGAGCAAAAACAGGAAGGCAAAATGCCGCAAAAAAGGGAA
TAAGGGCGACACGGAAATGTTGAATACTCATACTCTTCCTTTTTCAATATTATTGAAGCATTTATCAGGG
TTATTGTCTCATGAGCGGATACATATTTGAATGTATTTAGAAAAATAAACAAATAGGGGTTCCGCGCACA
TTTCCCCGAAAAGTGCCACCTGACGTCGACGGATCGGGAGATCTCCCGATCCCCTATGGTGCACTCTCAG
TACAATCTGCTCTGATGCCGCATAGTTAAGCCAGTATCTGCTCCCTGCTTGTGTGTTGGAGGTCGCTGAG
TAGTGCGCGAGCAAAATTTAAGCTACAACAAGGCAAGGCTTGACCGACAATTGCATGAAGAATCTGCTTA
GGGTTAGGCGTTTTGCGCTGCTTCGCGATGTACGGGCCAGATATACGCGTTGACATTGATTATTGACTAG
TTATTAATAGTAATCAATTACGGGGTCATTAGTTCATAGCCCATATATGGAGTTCCGCGTTACATAACTT
ACGGTAAATGGCCCGCCTGGCTGACCGCCCAACGACCCCCGCCCATTGACGTCAATAATGACGTATGTTC
CCATAGTAACGCCAATAGGGACTTTCCATTGACGTCAATGGGTGGAGTATTTACGGTAAACTGCCCACTT
GGCAGTACATCAAGTGTATCATATGCCAAGTACGCCCCCTATTGACGTCAATGACGGTAAATGGCCCGCC
TGGCATTATGCCCAGTACATGACCTTATGGGACTTTCCTACTTGGCAGTACATCTACGTATTAGTCATCG
CTATTACCATGGTGATGCGGTTTTGGCAGTACATCAATGGGCGTGGATAGCGGTTTGACTCACGGGGATT
TCCAAGTCTCCACCCCATTGACGTCAATGGGAGTTTGTTTTGGCACCAAAATCAACGGGACTTTCCAAAA
TGTCGTAACAACTCCGCCCCATTGACGCAAATGGGCGGTAGGCGTGTACGGTGGGAGGTCTATATAAGCA
GCGCGTTTTGCCTGTACTGGGTCTCTCTGGTTAGACCAGATCTGAGCCTGGGAGCTCTCTGGCTAACTAG
GGAACCCACTGCTTAAGCCTCAATAAAGCTTGCCTTGAGTGCTTCAAGTAGTGTGTGCCCGTCTGTTGTG
TGACTCTGGTAACTAGAGATCCCTCAGACCCTTTTAGTCAGTGTGGAAAATCTCTAGCAGTGGCGCCCGA
ACAGGGACTTGAAAGCGAAAGGGAAACCAGAGGAGCTCTCTCGACGCAGGACTCGGCTTGCTGAAGCGCG
CACGGCAAGAGGCGAGGGGCGGCGACTGGTGAGTACGCCAAAAATTTTGACTAGCGGAGGCTAGAAGGAG
AGAGATGGGTGCGAGAGCGTCAGTATTAAGCGGGGGAGAATTAGATCGCGATGGGAAAAAATTCGGTTAA
GGCCAGGGGGAAAGAAAAAATATAAATTAAAACATATAGTATGGGCAAGCAGGGAGCTAGAACGATTCGC
AGTTAATCCTGGCCTGTTAGAAACATCAGAAGGCTGTAGACAAATACTGGGACAGCTACAACCATCCCTT
CAGACAGGATCAGAAGAACTTAGATCATTATATAATACAGTAGCAACCCTCTATTGTGTGCATCAAAGGA
TAGAGATAAAAGACACCAAGGAAGCTTTAGACAAGATAGAGGAAGAGCAAAACAAAAGTAAGACCACCGC
ACAGCAAGCGGCCGCTGATCTTCAGACCTGGAGGAGGAGATATGAGGGACAATTGGAGAAGTGAATTATA
TAAATATAAAGTAGTAAAAATTGAACCATTAGGAGTAGCACCCACCAAGGCAAAGAGAAGAGTGGTGCAG
AGAGAAAAAAGAGCAGTGGGAATAGGAGCTTTGTTCCTTGGGTTCTTGGGAGCAGCAGGAAGCACTATGG
GCGCAGCGTCAATGACGCTGACGGTACAGGCCAGACAATTATTGTCTGGTATAGTGCAGCAGCAGAACAA
TTTGCTGAGGGCTATTGAGGCGCAACAGCATCTGTTGCAACTCACAGTCTGGGGCATCAAGCAGCTCCAG
GCAAGAATCCTGGCTGTGGAAAGATACCTAAAGGATCAACAGCTCCTGGGGATTTGGGGTTGCTCTGGAA
AACTCATTTGCACCACTGCTGTGCCTTGGAATGCTAGTTGGAGTAATAAATCTCTGGAACAGATTTGGAA
TCACACGACCTGGATGGAGTGGGACAGAGAAATTAACAATTACACAAGCTTAATACACTCCTTAATTGAA
GAATCGCAAAACCAGCAAGAAAAGAATGAACAAGAATTATTGGAATTAGATAAATGGGCAAGTTTGTGGA
ATTGGTTTAACATAACAAATTGGCTGTGGTATATAAAATTATTCATAATGATAGTAGGAGGCTTGGTAGG
TTTAAGAATAGTTTTTGCTGTACTTTCTATAGTGAATAGAGTTAGGCAGGGATATTCACCATTATCGTTT
CAGACCCACCTCCCAACCCCGAGGGGACCCGACAGGCCCGAAGGAATAGAAGAAGAAGGTGGAGAGAGAG
ACAGAGACAGATCCATTCGATTAGTGAACGGATCGGCACTGCGTGCGCCAATTCTGCAGACAAATGGCAG
TATTCATCCACAATTTTAAAAGAAAAGGGGGGATTGGGGGGTACAGTGCAGGGGAAAGAATAGTAGACAT
AATAGCAACAGACATACAAACTAAAGAATTACAAAAACAAATTACAAAAATTCAAAATTTTCGGGTTTAT
TACAGGGACAGCAGAGATCCAGTTTGGTTAATTAAGGTACCGAGGGCCTATTTCCCATGATTCCTTCATA
TTTGCATATACGATACAAGGCTGTTAGAGAGATAATTAGAATTAATTTGACTGTAAACACAAAGATATTA
GTACAAAATACGTGACGTAGAAAGTAATAATTTCTTGGGTAGTTTGCAGTTTTAAAATTATGTTTTAAAA
TGGACTATCATATGCTTACCGTAACTTGAAAGTATTTCGATTTCTTGGCTTTATATATCTTGTGGAAAGG
ACGAAACACCGGAGCTGGACGGCGACGTAAA
Features (pLannotate 1.2.2; 35 found; start..end, strand, type, name):
      1..76      +  misc_RNA       gRNA scaffold: guide RNA scaffold for the Streptococcus pyogenes CRISPR/Cas9 system
    107..617     +  promoter       hPGK promoter: human phosphoglycerate kinase 1 promoter
    666..851     +  CDS            KRAB: Krüppel-associated box (KRAB) transcriptional repression domain from the human zinc finger protein ZNF10 (Margolin et al., 1994)
    873..4976    +  CDS            Cas9: Cas9 (Csn1) endonuclease from the Streptococcus pyogenes Type II CRISPR/Cas system generates RNA-guided double strand breaks in DNA
   5175..5573    +  CDS            BSD: blasticidin S deaminase; Aspergillus terreus BSD; confers resistance to blasticidin
   5574..5595    +  misc_feature   MCS (fragment): pBluescript multiple cloning site
   5598..6186    +  misc_feature   WPRE: woodchuck hepatitis virus posttranscriptional regulatory element
   6237..6256    +  misc_feature   cPPT/CTS (fragment): central polypurine tract and central termination sequence of HIV-1
   6258..6491    +  LTR            3' LTR (ΔU3): self-inactivating 3' long terminal repeat (LTR) from HIV-1
   6523..6747    +  polyA_signal   bGH poly(A) signal: bovine growth hormone polyadenylation signal
   6751..6772    +  promoter       SV40 promoter (fragment): SV40 enhancer and early promoter
   6793..7221    +  rep_origin     f1 ori (sequence partly withheld): f1 bacteriophage origin of replication; arrow indicates direction of (+) strand synthesis
   7235..7564    +  promoter       SV40 promoter: SV40 enhancer and early promoter
   7612..7659    +  promoter       EM7 promoter: synthetic bacterial promoter&nbsp
   7678..8052    +  CDS            BleoR: antibiotic-binding protein; Sh ble from Streptoalloteichus hindustanus; confers resistance to bleomycin, phleomycin, and Zeocin™
   8062..8187    +  CDS            ble (fragment): BLE_KLEPN - Experimental evidence at protein level: Swiss-Prot protein existence level 1. Binding protein with a strong affinity to the bleomycin family of antibiotics. Binds to CL990; an antimitotic-antibiotic compound. From Klebsiella pneumoniae.
   8182..8303    +  polyA_signal   SV40 poly(A) signal: SV40 polyadenylation signal
   8374..8396    -  protein_bind   lac operator (fragment): The lac repressor binds to the lac operator to inhibit transcription in E. coli. This inhibition can be relieved by adding lactose or isopropyl-β-D-thiogalactopyranoside (IPTG). lac repressor encoded by lacI
   8400..8430    -  promoter       lac promoter: promoter for the E. coli lac operon
   8445..8466    -  protein_bind   CAP binding site: CAP binding activates transcription in the presence of cAMP. E. coli catabolite activator protein
   8479..8571    -  CDS            lacI (fragment): lac repressor; lacI; The lac repressor binds to the lac operator to inhibit transcription in E. coli. This inhibition can be relieved by adding lactose or isopropyl-β-D-thiogalactopyranoside (IPTG).
   8754..9342    -  rep_origin     ori: high-copy-number ColE1/pMB1/pBR322/pUC origin of replication
   9513..10373   -  CDS            AmpR: β-lactamase; bla; confers resistance to ampicillin, carbenicillin, and related antibiotics
  10374..10478   -  promoter       AmpR promoter: bla
  10537..10589   -  misc_feature   bom (fragment): basis of mobility region from pBR322
  10744..11123   +  enhancer       CMV enhancer: human cytomegalovirus immediate early enhancer
  11124..11323   +  promoter       CMV promoter: human cytomegalovirus (CMV) immediate early promoter
  11341..11521   +  LTR            5' LTR (truncated): truncated 5' long terminal repeat (LTR) from HIV-1
  11568..11693   +  misc_feature   HIV-1 Ψ: packaging signal of human immunodeficiency virus type 1
  11677..12040   +  CDS            HIV-1 gag (fragment): gag protein from human immunodeficiency virus 1; gag
  12186..12419   +  misc_feature   RRE: The Rev response element (RRE) of HIV-1 allows for Rev-dependent mRNA export from the nucleus to the cytoplasm.
  12796..12896   +  CDS            Rev (fragment): human immunodeficiency virus 1 (HIV-1) Rev protein; rev; enhances nuclear export of unspliced and incompletely spliced viral mRNAs
  12946..13063   +  misc_feature   cPPT/CTS: central polypurine tract and central termination sequence of HIV-1
  13114..13354   +  promoter       U6 promoter: RNA polymerase III promoter for human U6 snRNA
  13364..13383   +  CDS            VN155(I152L) (fragment): improved N-terminal fragment of mVenus for use in bimolecular fluorescence complementation (BiFC) (Kodama and Hu, 2010)
