[The description below was written by a language model from this plasmid's Addgene catalogue record and pLannotate feature annotations shown in this document.]
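Description:
Lenti-(BB)-hPGK-KRAB-dCas9-P2A-BlastR EGFP-guide2 is an all-in-one, third-generation-style lentiviral CRISPR interference plasmid of about 13.4 kb, derived from a lentiCRISPR-type backbone. It is propagated in E. coli on a high-copy ColE1/pUC origin with ampicillin selection. The backbone also carries an f1 ori and an SV40/EM7-driven bleomycin/Zeocin resistance cassette that lies outside the viral genome. The transfer unit is framed by a CMV enhancer/promoter-driven truncated HIV-1 5' LTR and a self-inactivating ΔU3 3' LTR followed by a bGH polyadenylation signal. It contains the Ψ packaging signal, RRE for Rev-dependent export, cPPT/CTS and a WPRE to boost transcript expression.

Two expression units sit within the LTRs. A human U6 Pol III promoter drives a single guide RNA made of a 20-nt spacer against the EGFP coding sequence fused to the S. pyogenes gRNA scaffold. The spacer is annotated automatically as a short mVenus fragment, which reflects its GFP-family origin, and the circular sequence numbering splits it from the scaffold. Downstream, the human PGK promoter drives the ZNF10 KRAB repression domain fused to catalytically inactive Cas9, which the record lists as carrying a C-terminal HA tag. This is linked through a P2A peptide to blasticidin S deaminase, so transduced mammalian cells can be selected with blasticidin. The depositor notes an N1396S substitution in dCas9 that is not known to affect function.

Because the guide targets EGFP rather than an endogenous human sequence, the construct serves as a negative control for CRISPRi experiments. It is meant to be used alongside locus-specific guides cloned into the matching parental vector.
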