Addgene plasmid #118163: Lenti-(BB)-hPGK-KRAB-dCas9-P2A-BlastR EGFP-guide2
Purpose: CRISPRi negative control. KRAB domain and catalytically inactive Cas9 from S. pyogenes with 2A-BlastR under the hPGK promoter, and sgRNA2 against the EGFP CDS
Depositing lab: Jorge Ferrer. Depositing organization: Imperial College London. Publication: Human pancreatic islet three-dimensional chromatin architecture provides insights into the genetics of type 2 diabetes. Miguel-Escalada I, Bonas-Guarch S, Cebola I, Ponsa-Cobas J, Mendieta-Esteban J, Atla G, Javierre BM, Rolando DMY, Farabella I, Morgan CC, Garcia-Hurtado J, Beucher A, Moran I, Pasquali L, Ramos-Rodriguez M, Appel EVR, Linneberg A, Gjesing AP, Witte DR, Pedersen O, Grarup N, Ravassard P, Torrents D, Mercader JM, Piemonti L, Berney T, de Koning EJP, Kerr-Conte J, Pattou F, Fedko IO, Groop L, Prokopenko I, Hansen T, Marti-Renom MA, Fraser P, Ferrer J. Nat Genet. 2019 Jun 28. pii: 10.1038/s41588-019-0457-0. doi: 10.1038/s41588-019-0457-0. PubMed 31253982.
Backbone
  Vector backbone: Lenti-(BB)-hPGK-KRAB-dCas9-P2A-BlastR
  Backbone manufacturer: Feng Zhang (Addgene #52961)
  Vector type: Mammalian Expression, Lentiviral, CRISPR
  Selectable markers: Blasticidin
Growth in bacteria
  Bacterial resistance: Ampicillin, 100 μg/mL
  Growth temperature: 37°C
  Growth strain: Stbl3
  Copy number: High Copy
Gene/Insert
  Gene/Insert name: KRAB-dCas9-2A-BlastR
  gRNA/shRNA sequence: GAGCTGGACGGCGACGTAAA
  Species: H. sapiens (human)
  Insert size (bp): 4908
  Promoter: hPGK and U6
  Tag / fusion protein: HA (C terminal on insert)
  Cloning method: Restriction Enzyme; 5′ cloning site Unknown (destroyed during cloning); 3′ cloning site Unknown (destroyed during cloning)
  Sequencing primers: 5′ GATCCGCCACCATGGATGC
Terms and licenses: Academic/Nonprofit Terms; Industry Terms: Not Available to Industry
Depositor comments: This plasmid is intended to be used as negative control for experiments using gRNAs cloned into Addgene Plasmid #118155 Please visit https://www.biorxiv.org/content/early/2018/08/27/400291 for bioRxiv preprint. Note: Plasmid contains a N1396S mutation in dCas9. This mutation is not known to affect plasmid function.
How to cite: Lenti-(BB)-hPGK-KRAB-dCas9-P2A-BlastR EGFP-guide2 was a gift from Jorge Ferrer (Addgene plasmid # 118163 ; http://n2t.net/addgene:118163 ; RRID:Addgene_118163)
