>Addgene plasmid #118163 | Lenti-(BB)-hPGK-KRAB-dCas9-P2A-BlastR EGFP-guide2 | depositor partial sequence | sequence record 223229 | Guide RNA, gRNA scaffold, hPGK promoter, KRAB domain
NNANNNNNATNCTGTANTTCTTGTNNTCGACCCTCCGCCGGAACCGCCGGGCTCTTCTCCCTTCTCCAAC
CGGAGGATCACATCTGGCTTAGTAAGCTGATAACCCAAGGAAACCAGGTTCTTATAGTTCTCCAGCATCA
CATTTCTGTACACGATCTGCTGAGCAGTGTCCAGCAGCTTCCACTCCTCCCTGGTGAAGTCCACAAATAC
ATCCTTGAAGGTCACCAGTGTCCGGGACCAGGCAGTTAGTGACTTAGCATCCATGGTGGCGGATCACCGG
TCCTGGGGAGAGAGGTCGGTGATTCGGTCAACGAGGGAGCCGACTGCCGACGTGCGCTCCGGAGGCTTGC
AGAATGCGGAACACCGCGCGGGCAGGAACAGGGCCCACACTACCGCCCCACACCCCGCCTCCCGCACCGC
CCCTTCCCGGCCGCTGCTCTCGGCGCGCCCTGCTGAGCAGCCGCTATTGGCCACAGCCCATCGCGGTCGG
CGCGCTGCCATTGCTCCCTGGCGCTGTCCGTCTGCGAGGGTACTAGTGAGACGTGCGGCTTCCGTTTGTC
ACGTCCGGCACGCCGCGAACCGCAAGGAACCTTCCCGACTTAGGGGCGGAGCAGGAAGCGTCGCCGGGGG
GCCCACAAGGGTAGCGGCGAAGATCCGGGTGACGCTGCGAACGGACGTGAAGAATGTGCGAGACCCAGGG
TCGGCGCCGCTGCGTTTCCCGGAACCACGCCCAGAGCAGCCGCGTCCCTGCGCAAACCCAGGGCTGCCTT
GGAAAAGGCGCAACCCCAACCCCTTTCAAGACCTAGCTAGCGAATTCAAAAAAGCACCGACTCGGTGCCA
CTTTTTCAAGTTGATAACGGACTAGCCTTATTTTAACTTGCTATTTCTAGCTCTAAAACTTTACGTCGCC
GTCCAGCTCCGGTGTTTCGTCCTTTCCACAAGATATATAAAGCCAAGAAATCGAAATACTTTCAAGTTAC
GGTAAGCATATGATAGTCCATTTTAAAACATAATTTTAAGACTGCAAACTACCCAAGAAATTATTACTTT
CTACGTCACGTATTTTGTACAAAAATCTTTGAGTTTACAGGCAAATTAATTCGAATTATCCCCCTAACAG
GCCTGGAATCGGAAATGCAAAAATGGAAGGAATCATGGGGAAATAGGCCCCCCGGAACCTTAATTAACCA
AACTGGGATTCCCGGCTGGCCCCGGGAATAAAACCCCAGAAATTTTGGAAATTCTTGGAAATTCGGTTTT
AGGAAAATCCGTTAAAGTTGGAGTAAGCCGGTTTNCANNTATNNGGTCNACCAATTTCTTTTGCCCNAGA
ACGTGGANAACGCCAAAAGACCCCNCTTAATTTGTTTAAAAATTGGGGAATAGGAAATTGCNCCGTTTGT
CTCGCAAAAAATA
